>Addgene plasmid #63760 | pDONR221 Grc3 | depositor full sequence | sequence record 111458 | new full plasmid sequence
CTTTCCTGCGTTATCCCCTGATTCTGTGGATAACCGTATTACCGCCTTTGAGTGAGCTGATACCGCTCGC
CGCAGCCGAACGACCGAGCGCAGCGAGTCAGTGAGCGAGGAAGCGGAAGAGCGCCCAATACGCAAACCGC
CTCTCCCCGCGCGTTGGCCGATTCATTAATGCAGCTGGCACGACAGGTTTCCCGACTGGAAAGCGGGCAG
TGAGCGCAACGCAATTAATACGCGTACCGCTAGCCAGGAAGAGTTTGTAGAAACGCAAAAAGGCCATCCG
TCAGGATGGCCTTCTGCTTAGTTTGATGCCTGGCAGTTTATGGCGGGCGTCCTGCCCGCCACCCTCCGGG
CCGTTGCTTCACAACGTTCAAATCCGCTCCCGGCGGATTTGTCCTACTCAGGAGAGCGTTCACCGACAAA
CAACAGATAAAACGAAAGGCCCAGTCTTCCGACTGAGCCTTTCGTTTTATTTGATGCCTGGCAGTTCCCT
ACTCTCGCGTTAACGCTAGCATGGATGTTTTCCCAGTCACGACGTTGTAAAACGACGGCCAGTCTTAAGC
TCGGGCCCCAAATAATGATTTTATTTTGACTGATAGTGACCTGTTCGTTGCAACAAATTGATGAGCAATG
CTTTTTTATAATGCCAACTTTGTACAAAAAAGCAGGCTACAAAATGGTGATAGATTCCAAACAGGATCTA
CCTCAATATACCAAAGATTCAGGTTCAGAATCGGACTCAGACTCAAGTAATAATTTCATTGTGGAATCTC
CGTCAATTCCATCTTCAAAAAGTGCAACCGTAGTTCTCAATAGTGAAGAGTATGAGGACGACGAAGGTGA
TGACTTGAACGGGCTGGATGCTGAATTGATCGATAATATAACGTATGAAGGAGATGAAGATGAAACTATG
TTTGTGGGGTTGAAAGAAAAACAGAAGTTACATTTATCTGGTGTTTTCCGGCTGCAAGTGGTGAAAGGAG
GTATTGTCTACAACAATGTACACTATAACGCTTCGAGAGAAATTTTAACCTTCTGGCACCCGTTATCACA
GTCCATACCTACTATAGATTTTTCGCACTTTGCAGGCTGGCAAGACACTTTTTTTATGCCGAGAAACAAC
AGGTTTAAAATTAGAGATGAAGAATTCAAATCATTTCCATGTGTTCTTCGCGTTTTTAATTCTAATCATA
CGGGCTTGTTAGAAGCAGGTCATTTATATCGGGATGTTAATTATCTATGGAAACCTAAAGAACCTTACTT
TCCATTAAACGAGAGAACAACGTATCATTTATTACATGAGTCAGACCGAATTCAATCTTTATCCGTGCCG
GGATATTGGTCAACTCCGTTAGAGAAGTTATATTTGAGTCACAAGAACGCTGCGTATGATACAAGAATCA
TGGTGATTGGTGGTAAAAACTCTGGGAAGTCTACATTCTTGAGGCTTTTATTGGAAAAATTTACGCAAGA
TATACGAGATTCTACTACGAGCCAGGAAGAATTGGTATACCTGGATTTAGATCCTGGTCAACCTGAATAC
TCACTACCTGATTCAATATCCCTGAATAAGATTCTTTCCAGCCCTATTTCTCTCGGACAACATCTCTGCC
AAGGTTCAAATTTCCAAACTTTGTTACAGTTCTACGCTGGCTCCTCTTCCCCGCAGGACGAGCCCACATC
ATACCTGAACTGCGCTGATAAACTTATAGACCATTTGGAAGAGCAAGCCTTCTTCGGAACGTCATTGCTT
AATCTACCTGGGTGGATAAAAGGATTCGGGATGCAGATTTTAAATCATATAATAAGGAAATATAAGCCCA
CTCACTTATTGTTTTTGGAAACAGCTAATTCGAAAAGACACCTGGATGAACTAACAATTCCACAGAGTTT
TTCCACATCACTACGAGATGCATATGCACCTGAAGTTGTTCGCGTTCCAGCCCATAGTCTGAACCACACC
TTATCTTCTAGGTTCCATGCATCACAACTGAGAACATTCAAAATACTGGCACTGTTTCATAAAATAACTC
AATTTGATTATGATTTTGCGCCTCTTTTAAAATCTGCACCTTTGCAAATTTCATATGGCAAAGGTAAAAG
CGGTATTAAAGGCATTCAATTTCCTATGGAATTCCAGGATCTGAATCCTCAAGATATCAAGTCCGCATTG
GAAGGTACTGTCATTGGGATATATACATATTCTGGAGAAGACTCACTAGAGGTGAAATCCTTGAATACCT
TTCCCATCCTACAATCGTGTACTTCTTCTTCTAAAAATTTCATAACTCTGGGGCTGATACACTCTATTGA
CACCTCCCAGCAAATAATGAACATTTACGTGCCACCTTGCCATACCCAGATTTTAGATAAACAACCTGAG
GATGCTCAATGGATAATAGTAAGAAATAAGACGGAAACTCCTTTTTGTGACTTTCTTCCATCCCCCCGCA
CAATTACATGGGATGATAATATACAAATACCGTTCGCAACTTTTGAAAGAAGGAAAAAATTGGAACATGT
GTGGAAAGTTCGTAAGAACGTCATGAGACGTGGCCAATTCATGAAAAGAAACCCAGCTTTCTTGTACAAA
GTTGGCATTATAAGAAAGCATTGCTTATCAATTTGTTGCAACGAACAGGTCACTATCAGTCAAAATAAAA
TCATTATTTGCCATCCAGCTGATATCCCCTATAGTGAGTCGTATTACATGGTCATAGCTGTTTCCTGGCA
GCTCTGGCCCGTGTCTCAAAATCTCTGATGTTACATTGCACAAGATAAAATAATATCATCATGAACAATA
AAACTGTCTGCTTACATAAACAGTAATACAAGGGGTGTTATGAGCCATATTCAACGGGAAACGTCGAGGC
CGCGATTAAATTCCAACATGGATGCTGATTTATATGGGTATAAATGGGCTCGCGATAATGTCGGGCAATC
AGGTGCGACAATCTATCGCTTGTATGGGAAGCCCGATGCGCCAGAGTTGTTTCTGAAACATGGCAAAGGT
AGCGTTGCCAATGATGTTACAGATGAGATGGTCAGACTAAACTGGCTGACGGAATTTATGCCTCTTCCGA
CCATCAAGCATTTTATCCGTACTCCTGATGATGCATGGTTACTCACCACTGCGATCCCCGGAAAAACAGC
ATTCCAGGTATTAGAAGAATATCCTGATTCAGGTGAAAATATTGTTGATGCGCTGGCAGTGTTCCTGCGC
CGGTTGCATTCGATTCCTGTTTGTAATTGTCCTTTTAACAGCGATCGCGTATTTCGTCTCGCTCAGGCGC
AATCACGAATGAATAACGGTTTGGTTGATGCGAGTGATTTTGATGACGAGCGTAATGGCTGGCCTGTTGA
ACAAGTCTGGAAAGAAATGCATAAACTTTTGCCATTCTCACCGGATTCAGTCGTCACTCATGGTGATTTC
TCACTTGATAACCTTATTTTTGACGAGGGGAAATTAATAGGTTGTATTGATGTTGGACGAGTCGGAATCG
CAGACCGATACCAGGATCTTGCCATCCTATGGAACTGCCTCGGTGAGTTTTCTCCTTCATTACAGAAACG
GCTTTTTCAAAAATATGGTATTGATAATCCTGATATGAATAAATTGCAGTTTCATTTGATGCTCGATGAG
TTTTTCTAATCAGAATTGGTTAATTGGTTGTAACACTGGCAGAGCATTACGCTGACTTGACGGGACGGCG
CAAGCTCATGACCAAAATCCCTTAACGTGAGTTACGCGTCGTTCCACTGAGCGTCAGACCCCGTAGAAAA
GATCAAAGGATCTTCTTGAGATCCTTTTTTTCTGCGCGTAATCTGCTGCTTGCAAACAAAAAAACCACCG
CTACCAGCGGTGGTTTGTTTGCCGGATCAAGAGCTACCAACTCTTTTTCCGAAGGTAACTGGCTTCAGCA
GAGCGCAGATACCAAATACTGTTCTTCTAGTGTAGCCGTAGTTAGGCCACCACTTCAAGAACTCTGTAGC
ACCGCCTACATACCTCGCTCTGCTAATCCTGTTACCAGTGGCTGCTGCCAGTGGCGATAAGTCGTGTCTT
ACCGGGTTGGACTCAAGACGATAGTTACCGGATAAGGCGCAGCGGTCGGGCTGAACGGGGGGTTCGTGCA
CACAGCCCAGCTTGGAGCGAACGACCTACACCGAACTGAGATACCTACAGCGTGAGCTATGAGAAAGCGC
CACGCTTCCCGAAGGGAGAAAGGCGGACAGGTATCCGGTAAGCGGCAGGGTCGGAACAGGAGAGCGCACG
AGGGAGCTTCCAGGGGGAAACGCCTGGTATCTTTATAGTCCTGTCGGGTTTCGCCACCTCTGACTTGAGC
GTCGATTTTTGTGATGCTCGTCAGGGGGGCGGAGCCTATGGAAAAACGCCAGCAACGCGGCCTTTTTACG
GTTCCTGGCCTTTTGCTGGCCTTTTGCTCACATGTT
Features (pLannotate 1.2.2; 10 found; start..end, strand, type, name):
    121..213     +  CDS            lacI (fragment): lac repressor; lacI; The lac repressor binds to the lac operator to inhibit transcription in E. coli. This inhibition can be relieved by adding lactose or isopropyl-β-D-thiogalactopyranoside (IPTG).
    268..295     -  terminator     rrnB T2 terminator: transcription terminator T2 from the E. coli rrnB gene
    427..470     +  terminator     rrnB T1 terminator: Escherichia coli rrnB; transcription terminator T1 from the E. coli rrnB gene
    517..553     -  CDS            lacZα (fragment): LacZα fragment of β-galactosidase; lacZ fragment
    569..668     +  protein_bind   attL1: mutant version of attL; recombination site for the Gateway® LR reaction LR Clonase™
    674..2569    +  CDS            GRC3: GRC3_YEAST - Experimental evidence at protein level: Swiss-Prot protein existence level 1. Polynucleotide 5'-kinase involved in rRNA processing. Required for the efficient termination by RNA polymerase I and the processing of the IST2 pre-rRNA internal transcribed spacer localized between the 5.8S and 25S rRNAs. May act by maintaining the phosphorylated status of the downstream RNT1 cleavage product, which in turn allows the torpedo activity of RAT1 to efficiently terminate Pol I transcription. In vitro, displays polynucleotide kinase activity on both single- and double-stranded RNA and on sin
   2571..2670    -  protein_bind   attL2: mutant version of attL; recombination site for the Gateway® LR reaction LR Clonase™
   2688..2706    -  promoter       T7 promoter: promoter for bacteriophage T7 RNA polymerase
   2840..3649    +  CDS            KanR: aminoglycoside phosphotransferase; aph(3')-Ia; confers resistance to kanamycin in bacteria or G418 (Geneticin®) in eukaryotes
   3796..4384    +  rep_origin     ori: high-copy-number ColE1/pMB1/pBR322/pUC origin of replication
