[The description below was written by a language model from this plasmid's Addgene catalogue record and pLannotate feature annotations shown in this document.]
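Description:
pDONR221 Grc3 is a Gateway entry clone in which the Saccharomyces cerevisiae open reading frame GRC3 (systematic name YLL035W) has been recombined into the pDONR221 donor backbone. It is a bacterial propagation plasmid only. It replicates in E. coli from a high-copy ColE1/pUC-type origin and is selected with kanamycin through an aminoglycoside phosphotransferase (KanR) gene. The catalogue lists a total size of 4431 bp, while the annotated depositor sequence is 4,446 nt, a small discrepancy that the record does not explain. The finished plasmid is smaller than the empty backbone because the BP reaction replaces the donor vector's larger counter-selection cassette with the insert.

The 1896 bp GRC3 coding sequence sits between attL1 and attL2 sites, the product of the BP recombination. These sites allow the ORF to be moved directionally, in a single LR Clonase reaction, into any compatible attR-containing destination vector. There is no yeast or other eukaryotic promoter driving the insert, so expression depends on the destination vector chosen. rrnB T1 and T2 transcription terminators lie upstream of the cassette and insulate it from read-through transcription. A T7 promoter lies just beyond attL2, pointing back toward the insert, and short lacI and lacZα fragments are backbone remnants. M13 forward and reverse primer sites flank the cassette for sequence verification.

Grc3 is a polynucleotide 5'-kinase involved in rRNA processing and in efficient termination of RNA polymerase I transcription. The clone was made in connection with a study mapping protein interactions of the large ribosomal subunit processome, where it would serve as a source clone for generating downstream expression or interaction-assay constructs.
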