Addgene plasmid #63760: pDONR221 Grc3
Purpose: yeast ORF Grc3 in the Gateway entry vector pDONR221
Depositing lab: Susan Baserga. Depositing organization: Yale University. Publication: A protein interaction map of the LSU processome. McCann KL, Charette JM, Vincent NG, Baserga SJ. Genes Dev. 2015 Apr 15;29(8):862-75. doi: 10.1101/gad.256370.114. Epub 2015 Apr 15. PubMed 25877921.
Backbone
  Vector backbone: pDONR221
  Backbone manufacturer: Invitrogen
  Backbone size w/o insert (bp): 4762
  Total vector size (bp): 4431
  Vector type: Gateway Donor vector
Growth in bacteria
  Bacterial resistance: Kanamycin, 50 μg/mL
  Growth temperature: 37°C
  Growth strain: DH5alpha
  Copy number: Unknown
Gene/Insert
  Gene/Insert name: Grc3 (alt name: YLL035W)
  Species: S. cerevisiae (budding yeast)
  Insert size (bp): 1896
  Cloning method: Gateway Cloning
  Sequencing primers: 5′ M13F; 3′ M13R
Terms and licenses: Academic/Nonprofit Terms; Industry Terms: Not Available to Industry
How to cite: pDONR221 Grc3 was a gift from Susan Baserga (Addgene plasmid # 63760 ; http://n2t.net/addgene:63760 ; RRID:Addgene_63760)
