>Addgene plasmid #63760 | pDONR221 Grc3 | addgene partial sequence | sequence record 111456 | M13pUC-Fwd 5'-CCCAGTCACGACGTTGTAAAACG-3'
ATGATTTTATTTTGACTGATAGTGACCTGTTCGTTGCAACAAATTGATGAGCAATGCTTTTTTATAATGC
CAACTTTGTACAAAAAAGCAGGCTACAAAATGGTGATAGATTCCAAACAGGATCTACCTCAATATACCAA
AGATTCAGGTTCAGAATCGGACTCAGACTCAAGTAATAATTTCATTGTGGAATCTCCGTCAATTCCATCT
TCAAAAAGTGCAACCGTAGTTCTCAATAGTGAAGAGTATGAGGACGACGAAGGTGATGACTTGAACGGGC
TGGATGCTGAATTGATCGATAATATAACGTATGAAGGAGATGAAGATGAAACTATGTTTGTGGGGTTGAA
AGAAAAACAGAAGTTACATTTATCTGGTGTTTTCCGGCTGCAAGTGGTGAAAGGAGGTATTGTCTACAAC
AATGTACACTATAACGCTTCGAGAGAAATTTTAACCTTCTGGCACCCGTTATCACAGTCCATACCTACTA
TAGATTTTTCGCACTTTGCAGGCTGGCAAGACACTTTTTTTATGCCGAGAAACAACAGGTTTAAAATTAG
AGATGAAGAATTCAAATCATTTCCATGTGTTCTTCGCGTTTTTAATTCTAATCATACGGGCTTGTTAGAA
GCAGGTCATTTATATCGGGATGTTAATTATCTATGGAAACCTAAAGAACCTTACTTTCCATTAAACGAGA
GAACAACGTATCATTTATTACATGAGTCAGACCGAATTCAATCTTTATCCGTGCCGGGATATTGGTCAAC
TCCGTTAGAGAAGTTATATTTGAGTCACAAGAACGCTGCGTATGATACAAGAATCATGGTGATTGGTGGT
AAAAACTCTGGGAAGTCTACATTCTTGAGGCTTTTATTGGAAAAATTTACGCAAGATATACGAGATTCTA
CTACGAGCCAGGAAGAATGG
