>Addgene plasmid #63760 | pDONR221 Grc3 | addgene partial sequence | sequence record 111457 | M13-Rev 5'-CAGGAAACAGCTATGACC-3'
CTGGATGGCAAATAATGATTTTATTTTGACTGATAGTGACCTGTTCGTTGCAACAAATTGATAAGCAATG
CTTTCTTATAATGCCAACTTTGTACAAGAAAGCTGGGTTTCTTTTCATGAATTGGCCACGTCTCATGACG
TTCTTACGAACTTTCCACACATGTTCCAATTTTTTCCTTCTTTCAAAAGTTGCGAACGGTATTTGTATAT
TATCATCCCATGTAATTGTGCGGGGGGATGGAAGAAAGTCACAAAAAGGAGTTTCCGTCTTATTTCTTAC
TATTATCCATTGAGCATCCTCAGGTTGTTTATCTAAAATCTGGGTATGGCAAGGTGGCACGTAAATGTTC
ATTATTTGCTGGGAGGTGTCAATAGAGTGTATCAGCCCCAGAGTTATGAAATTTTTAGAAGAAGAAGTAC
ACGATTGTAGGATGGGAAAGGTATTCAAGGATTTCACCTCTAGTGAGTCTTCTCCAGAATATGTATATAT
CCCAATGACAGTACCTTCCAATGCGGACTTGATATCTTGAGGATTCAGATCCTGGAATTCCATAGGAAAT
TGAATGCCTTTAATACCGCTTTTACCTTTGCCATATGAAATTTGCAAAGGTGCAGATTTTAAAAGAGGCG
CAAAATCATAATCAAATTGAGTTATTTTATGAAACAGTGCCAGTATTTTGAATGTTCTCAGTTGTGATGC
ATGGAACCTAGAAGATAAGGTGTGGTTCAGACTATGGGCTGGAACGCGAACAACTTCAGGTGCATATGCA
TCTCGTAGTGATGTGGAAAAACTCTGTGGAATTGTTAGTTCATCCAGGTGTCTTTTCGAATTAGCTGTTT
CCAAAAACAATAAGTGAGTGGGCTTATATTTCCTTATTATATGATTTAAAATCTGCATCCCGAATCCTTT
TATCCACCCAGGTAGATTAAGCAATGACGTTCCGAAGAAGGCTTGCTCTTCC
